>Addgene plasmid #189949 | pW319-lenti-sg3-mmItga9-pEF1s-NLS-mScarlet-I-P2A-BlastR | addgene full sequence | sequence record 376603 | Addgene NGS Result
GTGATGCGGTTTTGGCAGTACATCAATGGGCGTGGATAGCGGTTTGACTCACGGGGATTTCCAAGTCTCC
ACCCCATTGACGTCAATGGGAGTTTGTTTTGGCACCAAAATCAACGGGACTTTCCAAAATGTCGTAACAA
CTCCGCCCCATTGACGCAAATGGGCGGTAGGCGTGTACGGTGGGAGGTCTATATAAGCAGCGCGTTTTGC
CTGTACTGGGTCTCTCTGGTTAGACCAGATCTGAGCCTGGGAGCTCTCTGGCTAACTAGGGAACCCACTG
CTTAAGCCTCAATAAAGCTTGCCTTGAGTGCTTCAAGTAGTGTGTGCCCGTCTGTTGTGTGACTCTGGTA
ACTAGAGATCCCTCAGACCCTTTTAGTCAGTGTGGAAAATCTCTAGCAGTGGCGCCCGAACAGGGACTTG
AAAGCGAAAGGGAAACCAGAGGAGCTCTCTCGACGCAGGACTCGGCTTGCTGAAGCGCGCACGGCAAGAG
GCGAGGGGCGGCGACTGGTGAGTACGCCAAAAATTTTGACTAGCGGAGGCTAGAAGGAGAGAGATGGGTG
CGAGAGCGTCAGTATTAAGCGGGGGAGAATTAGATCGCGATGGGAAAAAATTCGGTTAAGGCCAGGGGGA
AAGAAAAAATATAAATTAAAACATATAGTATGGGCAAGCAGGGAGCTAGAACGATTCGCAGTTAATCCTG
GCCTGTTAGAAACATCAGAAGGCTGTAGACAAATACTGGGACAGCTACAACCATCCCTTCAGACAGGATC
AGAAGAACTTAGATCATTATATAATACAGTAGCAACCCTCTATTGTGTGCATCAAAGGATAGAGATAAAA
GACACCAAGGAAGCTTTAGACAAGATAGAGGAAGAGCAAAACAAAAGTAAGACCACCGCACAGCAAGCGG
CCGCTGATCTTCAGACCTGGAGGAGGAGATATGAGGGACAATTGGAGAAGTGAATTATATAAATATAAAG
TAGTAAAAATTGAACCATTAGGAGTAGCACCCACCAAGGCAAAGAGAAGAGTGGTGCAGAGAGAAAAAAG
AGCAGTGGGAATAGGAGCTTTGTTCCTTGGGTTCTTGGGAGCAGCAGGAAGCACTATGGGCGCAGCGTCA
ATGACGCTGACGGTACAGGCCAGACAATTATTGTCTGGTATAGTGCAGCAGCAGAACAATTTGCTGAGGG
CTATTGAGGCGCAACAGCATCTGTTGCAACTCACAGTCTGGGGCATCAAGCAGCTCCAGGCAAGAATCCT
GGCTGTGGAAAGATACCTAAAGGATCAACAGCTCCTGGGGATTTGGGGTTGCTCTGGAAAACTCATTTGC
ACCACTGCTGTGCCTTGGAATGCTAGTTGGAGTAATAAATCTCTGGAACAGATTTGGAATCACACGACCT
GGATGGAGTGGGACAGAGAAATTAACAATTACACAAGCTTAATACACTCCTTAATTGAAGAATCGCAAAA
CCAGCAAGAAAAGAATGAACAAGAATTATTGGAATTAGATAAATGGGCAAGTTTGTGGAATTGGTTTAAC
ATAACAAATTGGCTGTGGTATATAAAATTATTCATAATGATAGTAGGAGGCTTGGTAGGTTTAAGAATAG
TTTTTGCTGTACTTTCTATAGTGAATAGAGTTAGGCAGGGATATTCACCATTATCGTTTCAGACCCACCT
CCCAACCCCGAGGGGACCCGACAGGCCCGAAGGAATAGAAGAAGAAGGTGGAGAGAGAGACAGAGACAGA
TCCATTCGATTAGTGAACGGATCGGCACTGCGTGCGCCAATTCTGCAGACAAATGGCAGTATTCATCCAC
AATTTTAAAAGAAAAGGGGGGATTGGGGGGTACAGTGCAGGGGAAAGAATAGTAGACATAATAGCAACAG
ACATACAAACTAAAGAATTACAAAAACAAATTACAAAAATTCAAAATTTTCGGGTTTATTACAGGGACAG
CAGAGATCCAGTTTGGTTAATTAAGGTACCGAGGGCCTATTTCCCATGATTCCTTCATATTTGCATATAC
GATACAAGGCTGTTAGAGAGATAATTAGAATTAATTTGACTGTAAACACAAAGATATTAGTACAAAATAC
GTGACGTAGAAAGTAATAATTTCTTGGGTAGTTTGCAGTTTTAAAATTATGTTTTAAAATGGACTATCAT
ATGCTTACCGTAACTTGAAAGTATTTCGATTTCTTGGCTTTATATATCTTGTGGAAAGGACGAAACACCG
CCAGCGCCAGCAGCAGCGCGGTTTTAGAGCTAGAAATAGCAAGTTAAAATAAGGCTAGTCCGTTATCAAC
TTGAAAAAGTGGCACCGAGTCGGTGCTTTTTTGAATTCGCTAGCTAGGTCTTGAAAGGAGTGGGAATTGG
CTCCGGTGCCCGTCAGTGGGCAGAGCGCACATCGCCCACAGTCCCCGAGAAGTTGGGGGGAGGGGTCGGC
AATTGATCCGGTGCCTAGAGAAGGTGGCGCGGGGTAAACTGGGAAAGTGATGTCGTGTACTGGCTCCGCC
TTTTTCCCGAGGGTGGGGGAGAACCGTATATAAGTGCAGTAGTCGCCGTGAACGTTCTTTTTCGCAACGG
GTTTGCCGCCAGAACACAGGACCGGTTCTAGAGCGCTGCCACCATGAAGCGACCTGCCGCCACAAAGAAG
GCTGGACAGGCTAAGAAGAAGAAAGTGAGCAAGGGCGAGGCAGTGATCAAGGAGTTCATGCGGTTCAAGG
TGCACATGGAGGGCTCCATGAACGGCCACGAGTTCGAGATCGAGGGCGAGGGCGAGGGCCGCCCCTACGA
GGGCACCCAGACCGCCAAGCTGAAGGTGACCAAGGGTGGCCCCCTGCCCTTCTCCTGGGACATCCTGTCC
CCTCAGTTCATGTACGGCTCCAGGGCCTTCATCAAGCACCCCGCCGACATCCCCGACTACTATAAGCAGT
CCTTCCCCGAGGGCTTCAAGTGGGAGCGCGTGATGAACTTCGAGGACGGCGGCGCCGTGACCGTGACCCA
GGACACCTCCCTGGAGGACGGCACCCTGATCTACAAGGTGAAGCTCCGCGGCACCAACTTCCCTCCTGAC
GGCCCCGTAATGCAGAAGAAGACAATGGGCTGGGAAGCGTCCACCGAGCGGTTGTACCCCGAGGACGGCG
TGCTGAAGGGCGACATTAAGATGGCCCTGCGCCTGAAGGACGGCGGCCGCTACCTGGCGGACTTCAAGAC
CACCTACAAGGCCAAGAAGCCCGTGCAGATGCCCGGCGCCTACAACGTCGACCGCAAGTTGGACATCACC
TCCCACAACGAGGACTACACCGTGGTGGAACAGTACGAACGCTCCGAGGGCCGCCACTCCACCGGCGGCA
TGGACGAGCTGTACAAGGGATCCGGCGCAACAAACTTCTCTCTGCTGAAACAAGCCGGAGATGTCGAAGA
GAATCCTGGACCGATGGCCAAGCCTTTGTCTCAAGAAGAATCCACCCTCATTGAAAGAGCAACGGCTACA
ATCAACAGCATCCCCATCTCTGAAGACTACAGCGTCGCCAGCGCAGCTCTCTCTAGCGACGGCCGCATCT
TCACTGGTGTCAATGTATATCATTTTACTGGGGGACCTTGTGCAGAACTCGTGGTGCTGGGCACTGCTGC
TGCTGCGGCAGCTGGCAACCTGACTTGTATCGTCGCGATCGGAAATGAGAACAGGGGCATCTTGAGCCCC
TGCGGACGGTGCCGACAGGTGCTTCTCGATCTGCATCCTGGGATCAAAGCCATAGTGAAGGACAGTGATG
GACAGCCGACGGCAGTTGGGATTCGTGAATTGCTGCCCTCTGGTTATGTGTGGGAGGGCTAAACGCGTTA
AGTCGACAATCAACCTCTGGATTACAAAATTTGTGAAAGATTGACTGGTATTCTTAACTATGTTGCTCCT
TTTACGCTATGTGGATACGCTGCTTTAATGCCTTTGTATCATGCTATTGCTTCCCGTATGGCTTTCATTT
TCTCCTCCTTGTATAAATCCTGGTTGCTGTCTCTTTATGAGGAGTTGTGGCCCGTTGTCAGGCAACGTGG
CGTGGTGTGCACTGTGTTTGCTGACGCAACCCCCACTGGTTGGGGCATTGCCACCACCTGTCAGCTCCTT
TCCGGGACTTTCGCTTTCCCCCTCCCTATTGCCACGGCGGAACTCATCGCCGCCTGCCTTGCCCGCTGCT
GGACAGGGGCTCGGCTGTTGGGCACTGACAATTCCGTGGTGTTGTCGGGGAAATCATCGTCCTTTCCTTG
GCTGCTCGCCTGTGTTGCCACCTGGATTCTGCGCGGGACGTCCTTCTGCTACGTCCCTTCGGCCCTCAAT
CCAGCGGACCTTCCTTCCCGCGGCCTGCTGCCGGCTCTGCGGCCTCTTCCGCGTCTTCGCCTTCGCCCTC
AGACGAGTCGGATCTCCCTTTGGGCCGCCTCCCCGCGTCGACTTTAAGACCAATGACTTACAAGGCAGCT
GTAGATCTTAGCCACTTTTTAAAAGAAAAGGGGGGACTGGAAGGGCTAATTCACTCCCAACGAAGACAAG
ATCTGCTTTTTGCTTGTACTGGGTCTCTCTGGTTAGACCAGATCTGAGCCTGGGAGCTCTCTGGCTAACT
AGGGAACCCACTGCTTAAGCCTCAATAAAGCTTGCCTTGAGTGCTTCAAGTAGTGTGTGCCCGTCTGTTG
TGTGACTCTGGTAACTAGAGATCCCTCAGACCCTTTTAGTCAGTGTGGAAAATCTCTAGCAGGGCCCGTT
TAAACCCGCTGATCAGCCTCGACTGTGCCTTCTAGTTGCCAGCCATCTGTTGTTTGCCCCTCCCCCGTGC
CTTCCTTGACCCTGGAAGGTGCCACTCCCACTGTCCTTTCCTAATAAAATGAGGAAATTGCATCGCATTG
TCTGAGTAGGTGTCATTCTATTCTGGGGGGTGGGGTGGGGCAGGACAGCAAGGGGGAGGATTGGGAAGAC
AATAGCAGGCATGCTGGGGATGCGGTGGGCTCTATGGCTTCTGAGGCGGAAAGAACCAGCTGGGGCTCTA
GGGGGTATCCCC
[124 nt withheld, positions 5053-5176]
C
[91 nt withheld, positions 5178-5268]
A
[49 nt withheld, positions 5270-5318]
CCTTTGACGTTGGAGTCCACGTTCTTT
[37 nt withheld, positions 5346-5382]
ACCCTATCTCGGTCTATTCTTTTGATTTATAAGGGATTTTGCCGATTTCGGCCTATTGGTTAAAAAATGA
GCTGATTTAACAAAAATTTAACGCGAATTAATTCTGTGGAATGTGTGTCAGTTAGGGTGTGGAAAGTCCC
CAGGCTCCCCAGCAGGCAGAAGTATGCAAAGCATGCATCTCAATTAGTCAGCAACCAGGTGTGGAAAGTC
CCCAGGCTCCCCAGCAGGCAGAAGTATGCAAAGCATGCATCTCAATTAGTCAGCAACCATAGTCCCGCCC
CTAACTCCGCCCATCCCGCCCCTAACTCCGCCCAGTTCCGCCCATTCTCCGCCCCATGGCTGACTAATTT
TTTTTATTTATGCAGAGGCCGAGGCCGCCTCTGCCTCTGAGCTATTCCAGAAGTAGTGAGGAGGCTTTTT
TGGAGGCCTAGGCTTTTGCAAAAAGCTCCCGGGAGCTTGTATATCCATTTTCGGATCTGATCAGCACGTG
TTGACAATTAATCATCGGCATAGTATATCGGCATAGTATAATACGACAAGGTGAGGAACTAAACCATGGC
CAAGTTGACCAGTGCCGTTCCGGTGCTCACCGCGCGCGACGTCGCCGGAGCGGTCGAGTTCTGGACCGAC
CGGCTCGGGTTCTCCCGGGACTTCGTGGAGGACGACTTCGCCGGTGTGGTCCGGGACGACGTGACCCTGT
TCATCAGCGCGGTCCAGGACCAGGTGGTGCCGGACAACACCCTGGCCTGGGTGTGGGTGCGCGGCCTGGA
CGAGCTGTACGCCGAGTGGTCGGAGGTCGTGTCCACGAACTTCCGGGACGCCTCCGGGCCGGCCATGACC
GAGATCGGCGAGCAGCCGTGGGGGCGGGAGTTCGCCCTGCGCGACCCGGCCGGCAACTGCGTGCACTTCG
TGGCCGAGGAGCAGGACTGACACGTGCTACGAGATTTCGATTCCACCGCCGCCTTCTATGAAAGGTTGGG
CTTCGGAATCGTTTTCCGGGACGCCGGCTGGATGATCCTCCAGCGCGGGGATCTCATGCTGGAGTTCTTC
GCCCACCCCAACTTGTTTATTGCAGCTTATAATGGTTACAAATAAAGCAATAGCATCACAAATTTCACAA
ATAAAGCATTTTTTTCACTGCATTCTAGTTGTGGTTTGTCCAAACTCATCAATGTATCTTATCATGTCTG
TATACCGTCGACCTCTAGCTAGAGCTTGGCGTAATCATGGTCATAGCTGTTTCCTGTGTGAAATTGTTAT
CCGCTCACAATTCCACACAACATACGAGCCGGAAGCATAAAGTGTAAAGCCTGGGGTGCCTAATGAGTGA
GCTAACTCACATTAATTGCGTTGCGCTCACTGCCCGCTTTCCAGTCGGGAAACCTGTCGTGCCAGCTGCA
TTAATGAATCGGCCAACGCGCGGGGAGAGGCGGTTTGCGTATTGGGCGCTCTTCCGCTTCCTCGCTCACT
GACTCGCTGCGCTCGGTCGTTCGGCTGCGGCGAGCGGTATCAGCTCACTCAAAGGCGGTAATACGGTTAT
CCACAGAATCAGGGGATAACGCAGGAAAGAACATGTGAGCAAAAGGCCAGCAAAAGGCCAGGAACCGTAA
AAAGGCCGCGTTGCTGGCGTTTTTCCATAGGCTCCGCCCCCCTGACGAGCATCACAAAAATCGACGCTCA
AGTCAGAGGTGGCGAAACCCGACAGGACTATAAAGATACCAGGCGTTTCCCCCTGGAAGCTCCCTCGTGC
GCTCTCCTGTTCCGACCCTGCCGCTTACCGGATACCTGTCCGCCTTTCTCCCTTCGGGAAGCGTGGCGCT
TTCTCATAGCTCACGCTGTAGGTATCTCAGTTCGGTGTAGGTCGTTCGCTCCAAGCTGGGCTGTGTGCAC
GAACCCCCCGTTCAGCCCGACCGCTGCGCCTTATCCGGTAACTATCGTCTTGAGTCCAACCCGGTAAGAC
ACGACTTATCGCCACTGGCAGCAGCCACTGGTAACAGGATTAGCAGAGCGAGGTATGTAGGCGGTGCTAC
AGAGTTCTTGAAGTGGTGGCCTAACTACGGCTACACTAGAAGAACAGTATTTGGTATCTGCGCTCTGCTG
AAGCCAGTTACCTTCGGAAAAAGAGTTGGTAGCTCTTGATCCGGCAAACAAACCACCGCTGGTAGCGGTG
GTTTTTTTGTTTGCAAGCAGCAGATTACGCGCAGAAAAAAAGGATCTCAAGAAGATCCTTTGATCTTTTC
TACGGGGTCTGACGCTCAGTGGAACGAAAACTCACGTTAAGGGATTTTGGTCATGAGATTATCAAAAAGG
ATCTTCACCTAGATCCTTTTAAATTAAAAATGAAGTTTTAAATCAATCTAAAGTATATATGAGTAAACTT
GGTCTGACAGTTACCAATGCTTAATCAGTGAGGCACCTATCTCAGCGATCTGTCTATTTCGTTCATCCAT
AGTTGCCTGACTCCCCGTCGTGTAGATAACTACGATACGGGAGGGCTTACCATCTGGCCCCAGTGCTGCA
ATGATACCGCGAGACCCACGCTCACCGGCTCCAGATTTATCAGCAATAAACCAGCCAGCCGGAAGGGCCG
AGCGCAGAAGTGGTCCTGCAACTTTATCCGCCTCCATCCAGTCTATTAATTGTTGCCGGGAAGCTAGAGT
AAGTAGTTCGCCAGTTAATAGTTTGCGCAACGTTGTTGCCATTGCTACAGGCATCGTGGTGTCACGCTCG
TCGTTTGGTATGGCTTCATTCAGCTCCGGTTCCCAACGATCAAGGCGAGTTACATGATCCCCCATGTTGT
GCAAAAAAGCGGTTAGCTCCTTCGGTCCTCCGATCGTTGTCAGAAGTAAGTTGGCCGCAGTGTTATCACT
CATGGTTATGGCAGCACTGCATAATTCTCTTACTGTCATGCCATCCGTAAGATGCTTTTCTGTGACTGGT
GAGTACTCAACCAAGTCATTCTGAGAATAGTGTATGCGGCGACCGAGTTGCTCTTGCCCGGCGTCAATAC
GGGATAATACCGCGCCACATAGCAGAACTTTAAAAGTGCTCATCATTGGAAAACGTTCTTCGGGGCGAAA
ACTCTCAAGGATCTTACCGCTGTTGAGATCCAGTTCGATGTAACCCACTCGTGCACCCAACTGATCTTCA
GCATCTTTTACTTTCACCAGCGTTTCTGGGTGAGCAAAAACAGGAAGGCAAAATGCCGCAAAAAAGGGAA
TAAGGGCGACACGGAAATGTTGAATACTCATACTCTTCCTTTTTCAATATTATTGAAGCATTTATCAGGG
TTATTGTCTCATGAGCGGATACATATTTGAATGTATTTAGAAAAATAAACAAATAGGGGTTCCGCGCACA
TTTCCCCGAAAAGTGCCACCTGACGTCGACGGATCGGGAGATCTCCCGATCCCCTATGGTGCACTCTCAG
TACAATCTGCTCTGATGCCGCATAGTTAAGCCAGTATCTGCTCCCTGCTTGTGTGTTGGAGGTCGCTGAG
TAGTGCGCGAGCAAAATTTAAGCTACAACAAGGCAAGGCTTGACCGACAATTGCATGAAGAATCTGCTTA
GGGTTAGGCGTTTTGCGCTGCTTCGCGATGTACGGGCCAGATATACGCGTTGACATTGATTATTGACTAG
TTATTAATAGTAATCAATTACGGGGTCATTAGTTCATAGCCCATATATGGAGTTCCGCGTTACATAACTT
ACGGTAAATGGCCCGCCTGGCTGACCGCCCAACGACCCCCGCCCATTGACGTCAATAATGACGTATGTTC
CCATAGTAACGCCAATAGGGACTTTCCATTGACGTCAATGGGTGGAGTATTTACGGTAAACTGCCCACTT
GGCAGTACATCAAGTGTATCATATGCCAAGTACGCCCCCTATTGACGTCAATGACGGTAAATGGCCCGCC
TGGCATTATGCCCAGTACATGACCTTATGGGACTTTCCTACTTGGCAGTACATCTACGTATTAGTCATCG
CTATTACCATG
Features (pLannotate 1.2.2; 33 found; start..end, strand, type, name):
      1..200     +  promoter       CMV promoter: human cytomegalovirus (CMV) immediate early promoter
    218..398     +  LTR            5' LTR (truncated): truncated 5' long terminal repeat (LTR) from HIV-1
    445..570     +  misc_feature   HIV-1 Ψ: packaging signal of human immunodeficiency virus type 1
    554..917     +  CDS            HIV-1 gag (fragment): gag protein from human immunodeficiency virus 1; gag
   1063..1296    +  misc_feature   RRE: The Rev response element (RRE) of HIV-1 allows for Rev-dependent mRNA export from the nucleus to the cytoplasm.
   1673..1773    +  CDS            Rev (fragment): human immunodeficiency virus 1 (HIV-1) Rev protein; rev; enhances nuclear export of unspliced and incompletely spliced viral mRNAs
   1823..1940    +  misc_feature   cPPT/CTS: central polypurine tract and central termination sequence of HIV-1
   1991..2231    +  promoter       U6 promoter: RNA polymerase III promoter for human U6 snRNA
   2261..2336    +  misc_RNA       gRNA scaffold: guide RNA scaffold for the Streptococcus pyogenes CRISPR/Cas9 system
   2354..2372    +  CDS            small t antigen (fragment): SV40 (simian virus 40) small t antigen
   2398..2609    +  promoter       EF-1α core promoter: core promoter for human elongation factor EF-1α
   2685..3377    +  CDS            mScarlet-I: mScarlet-I is a basic (constitutively fluorescent) red fluorescent protein published in 2016, derived from synthetic construct. It is reported to be a rapidly-maturing monomer with moderate acid sensitivity.
   3444..3842    +  CDS            BSD: blasticidin S deaminase; Aspergillus terreus BSD; confers resistance to blasticidin
   3858..4446    +  misc_feature   WPRE: woodchuck hepatitis virus posttranscriptional regulatory element
   4497..4516    +  misc_feature   cPPT/CTS (fragment): central polypurine tract and central termination sequence of HIV-1
   4518..4751    +  LTR            3' LTR (ΔU3): self-inactivating 3' long terminal repeat (LTR) from HIV-1
   4783..5007    +  polyA_signal   bGH poly(A) signal: bovine growth hormone polyadenylation signal
   5011..5032    +  promoter       SV40 promoter (fragment): SV40 enhancer and early promoter
   5053..5481    +  rep_origin     f1 ori (sequence partly withheld): f1 bacteriophage origin of replication; arrow indicates direction of (+) strand synthesis
   5495..5824    +  promoter       SV40 promoter: SV40 enhancer and early promoter
   5872..5919    +  promoter       EM7 promoter: synthetic bacterial promoter&nbsp
   5938..6312    +  CDS            BleoR: antibiotic-binding protein; Sh ble from Streptoalloteichus hindustanus; confers resistance to bleomycin, phleomycin, and Zeocin™
   6322..6447    +  CDS            ble (fragment): BLE_KLEPN - Experimental evidence at protein level: Swiss-Prot protein existence level 1. Binding protein with a strong affinity to the bleomycin family of antibiotics. Binds to CL990; an antimitotic-antibiotic compound. From Klebsiella pneumoniae.
   6442..6563    +  polyA_signal   SV40 poly(A) signal: SV40 polyadenylation signal
   6636..6652    -  protein_bind   lac operator: The lac repressor binds to the lac operator to inhibit transcription in E. coli. This inhibition can be relieved by adding lactose or isopropyl-β-D-thiogalactopyranoside (IPTG). lac repressor encoded by lacI
   6660..6690    -  promoter       lac promoter: promoter for the E. coli lac operon
   6705..6726    -  protein_bind   CAP binding site: CAP binding activates transcription in the presence of cAMP. E. coli catabolite activator protein
   6739..6831    -  CDS            lacI (fragment): lac repressor; lacI; The lac repressor binds to the lac operator to inhibit transcription in E. coli. This inhibition can be relieved by adding lactose or isopropyl-β-D-thiogalactopyranoside (IPTG).
   7014..7602    -  rep_origin     ori: high-copy-number ColE1/pMB1/pBR322/pUC origin of replication
   7773..8633    -  CDS            AmpR: β-lactamase; bla; confers resistance to ampicillin, carbenicillin, and related antibiotics
   8634..8738    -  promoter       AmpR promoter: bla
   8797..8849    -  misc_feature   bom (fragment): basis of mobility region from pBR322
   9004..9383    +  enhancer       CMV enhancer: human cytomegalovirus immediate early enhancer
