[The description below was written by a language model from this plasmid's Addgene catalogue record and pLannotate feature annotations shown in this document.]
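Description:
pW319-lenti-sg3-mmItga9-pEF1s-NLS-mScarlet-I-P2A-BlastR is a third-generation, self-inactivating HIV-1 lentiviral transfer plasmid of about 9.4 kb, built on the pW212 backbone. It delivers a Streptococcus pyogenes Cas9 guide RNA against mouse Itga9 together with a nuclear red fluorescent marker and a drug-selection gene. In bacteria it is maintained through a high-copy ColE1/pUC origin with ampicillin resistance, and it also carries an f1 origin. Outside the viral region, the backbone has an SV40/EM7-driven bleomycin/Zeocin resistance cassette with an SV40 polyadenylation signal.

The viral genome is transcribed from a CMV enhancer/promoter fused to a truncated 5' LTR, which makes packaging Tat-independent. It contains the Ψ packaging signal with a gag fragment, the RRE for Rev-dependent export, the cPPT/CTS, a WPRE and a ΔU3 3' LTR followed by a bGH polyadenylation signal. Within this frame, a human U6 Pol III promoter drives the third Itga9 guide fused to the SpCas9 gRNA scaffold. Downstream, a short EF-1α core promoter expresses NLS-tagged mScarlet-I linked by a P2A self-cleaving peptide to blasticidin S deaminase, so a single transcript yields both proteins. The NLS and P2A are named in the catalogue entry but are not separately annotated in the feature table.

No Cas9 coding sequence is present, so the nuclease must be supplied separately. Transduced cells can be identified by red nuclear fluorescence or enriched with blasticidin. The associated work concerns gene knockout in salivary gland epithelial explant cultures.
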