Addgene plasmid #189949: pW319-lenti-sg3-mmItga9-pEF1s-NLS-mScarlet-I-P2A-BlastR
Purpose: Lentiviral vector to co-express a mouse Itga9 spsgRNA (sg3-Itga9) with NLS-mScarlet-I
Depositing lab: Kenneth Yamada. Depositing organization: National Institute of Dental and Craniofacial Research (NIDCR). Publication: Efficient Gene Knockout in Salivary Gland Epithelial Explant Cultures. Sekiguchi R, Mehlferber MM, Matsumoto K, Wang S. J Dent Res. 2023 Feb;102(2):197-206. doi: 10.1177/00220345221128201. Epub 2022 Nov 10. PubMed 36366748.
Backbone
  Vector backbone: pW212 (Addgene #170810)
  Vector type: Mammalian Expression, Lentiviral
Growth in bacteria
  Bacterial resistance: Ampicillin, 100 μg/mL
  Growth temperature: 30°C
  Growth strain: NEB Stable
  Copy number: High Copy
Gene/Insert
  Gene/Insert name: NLS-mScarlet-I-P2A-BlastR; Itga9 spsgRNA #3
  gRNA/shRNA sequence: CCAGCGCCAGCAGCAGCGCG
  Species: Synthetic; B. coriaceae
  Insert size (bp): 1209
  Cloning method: Restriction Enzyme; 5′ cloning site unknown (unknown if destroyed)
Terms and licenses: Academic/Nonprofit Terms; Industry Terms: Not Available to Industry
Depositor comments: 3rd generation lentiviral backbone. Please visit https://doi.org/10.1101/2022.02.28.482127 for bioRxiv preprint.
How to cite: pW319-lenti-sg3-mmItga9-pEF1s-NLS-mScarlet-I-P2A-BlastR was a gift from Kenneth Yamada (Addgene plasmid # 189949 ; http://n2t.net/addgene:189949 ; RRID:Addgene_189949)
